>Addgene plasmid #17733 | pENTR11 mSTIM1 myc | addgene partial sequence | sequence record 23664 | 17733 with pENTR-F
CTACNGGGCCAATATGATTTTATTTTGACTGATAGTGACCTGTTCGTTGCAACAAATTGATAAGCAATGC
TTTTTTATAATGCCAACTTTGTACAAAAAAGCAGGCTTCGAAGGAGATAGAACCAATTCTCTAAGGAAAT
ACTTAACCATGGTCGACTGGATCCGGTACCGAATTCAGATCTACCTACCGTCATGGATGTGTGCGCCCGT
CTTGCCCTGTGGCTTCTTTGGGGGCTCCTTCTGCATCAGGGCCAGAGTCTCAGCCATAGTCACAGTGAAA
AGAATACAGGAGCTAGCTCCGGGGCGACTTCTGAAGAGTCTACCGAAGCAGAGTTTTGCCGAATTGACAA
GCCCCTGTGCCACAGTGAGGATGAGAAGCTCAGCTTTGAGGCCGTCCGAAACATCCATAAGCTGATGGAT
GACGATGCCAATGGTGATGTGGATGTGGAAGAAAGTGATGAGTTCCTAAGGGAAGACCTCAATTACCATG
ACCCAACAGTGAAACATAGCACCTTCCATGGTGAGGATAAGCTTATCAGCGTGGAGGACCTGTGGAAGGC
GTGGAAGTCATCAGAAGTGTACAACTGGACTGTGGATGAGGTGATACAGTGGCTCATTACGTATGTGGAG
CTGCCACAGTATGAGGAAACCTTCCGGAAGTTGCAGCTTACTGGCCACGCCATGCCAAGGCTAGCAGTAA
CCAACACCACCATGACAGGGACTGTACTGAAGATGACAGATCGGAGCCACAGGCAGAAGCTGCAGCTGAA
GGCCCTGGACACAGTGCTGTTTGGGCCTCCTCTCTTGACTCGGCATAATCACCTGAAGGACTTCATGCTG
GTGGTGTCTATCGTTATTGGTGTGGGTGGCTGCTGGTTTGCCTATATCCAGAACCGTTACTCTA
