[The description below was written by a language model from this plasmid's Addgene catalogue record.]
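Description:
pENTR11 mSTIM1 myc is a Gateway-style entry clone built on a modified pENTR11 backbone of about 2.2 kb, carrying the mouse Stim1 coding sequence fused to a C-terminal Myc epitope tag supplied by the backbone. It is maintained in E. coli as a high-copy plasmid under kanamycin selection. The insert was excised as a BglII/NotI fragment and ligated into BglII/EagI sites of the vector. The BglII site is therefore preserved at the 5′ junction, while the NotI site is lost at the 3′ junction through ligation of compatible ends, placing the open reading frame directly upstream of the myc tag.

Although the repository lists the vector type as mammalian expression, the record names no mammalian promoter, polyadenylation signal or eukaryotic selection marker, and it does not say how the backbone was modified. pENTR-series plasmids normally serve as donors in which attL recombination sites flank the insert, allowing LR recombination to transfer the tagged gene into destination vectors that provide the expression elements. That is the likely role here, but no feature table is available to confirm that the att sites are present.

STIM1 is an endoplasmic reticulum calcium sensor that couples store depletion to activation of store-operated calcium entry. The associated work examined the roles of STIM1 and STIM2 in T cell activation and tolerance. This construct is suited as a source of Myc-tagged mouse STIM1 for building expression vectors, for example in reconstitution or overexpression studies, with the tag allowing detection by immunoblotting or immunostaining.
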