Addgene plasmid #17733: pENTR11 mSTIM1 myc
Depositing lab: Anjana Rao. Depositing organization: Boston Children's Hospital. Publication: Dual functions for the endoplasmic reticulum calcium sensors STIM1 and STIM2 in T cell activation and tolerance. Oh-Hora M, Yamashita M, Hogan PG, Sharma S, Lamperti E, Chung W, Prakriya M, Feske S, Rao A. Nat Immunol. 2008 Apr . 9(4):432-43. 10.1038/ni1574 PubMed 18327260.
Backbone
  Vector backbone: Modified pENTR11
  Backbone size w/o insert (bp): 2200
  Vector type: Mammalian Expression
Growth in bacteria
  Bacterial resistance: Kanamycin, 50 μg/mL
  Growth temperature: 37°C
  Growth strain: DH5alpha
  Copy number: High Copy
Gene/Insert
  Gene/Insert name: STIM1
  Species: M. musculus (mouse)
  Entrez Gene: Stim1 (a.k.a. SIM)
  Tag / fusion protein: Myc (C terminal on backbone)
  Cloning method: Restriction Enzyme; 5′ cloning site BglII (not destroyed); 3′ cloning site NotI (destroyed during cloning)
  Sequencing primers: 5′ pENTR-F
Terms and licenses: Academic/Nonprofit Terms; Industry Terms: Not Available to Industry
Depositor comments: Mouse Stim1 (BglII/NotI) was subcloned into BglII/EagI followed by a myc tag.
How to cite: pENTR11 mSTIM1 myc was a gift from Anjana Rao (Addgene plasmid # 17733 ; http://n2t.net/addgene:17733 ; RRID:Addgene_17733)
